Addgene plasmid #231002: pCS2+ HA-BEX1
Purpose: Transient overexpression of human BEX1 in mammalian cells
Depositing lab: Michael Rape. Depositing organization: University of California, Berkeley. Publication: Structural basis and regulation of the reductive stress response. Manford AG, Mena EL, Shih KY, Gee CL, McMinimy R, Martinez-Gonzalez B, Sherriff R, Lew B, Zoltek M, Rodriguez-Perez F, Woldesenbet M, Kuriyan J, Rape M. Cell. 2021 Oct 14;184(21):5375-5390.e16. doi: 10.1016/j.cell.2021.09.002. Epub 2021 Sep 24. PubMed 34562363.
Backbone
  Vector backbone: pCS2+
  Backbone size w/o insert (bp): 4000
  Vector type: Mammalian Expression
Growth in bacteria
  Bacterial resistance: Ampicillin, 100 μg/mL
  Growth temperature: 37°C
  Growth strain: DH5alpha
  Copy number: Unknown
Gene/Insert
  Gene/Insert name: BEX1
  Species: H. sapiens (human)
  Insert size (bp): 377
  Entrez Gene: BEX1 (a.k.a. BEX2, HBEX2, HGR74-h)
  Tag / fusion protein: HA (N terminal on insert)
  Cloning method: Gibson Cloning
  Sequencing primers: 5′ ATTTAGGTGACACTATAG
Terms and licenses: Academic/Nonprofit Terms; Industry Terms: Not Available to Industry
How to cite: pCS2+ HA-BEX1 was a gift from Michael Rape (Addgene plasmid # 231002 ; http://n2t.net/addgene:231002 ; RRID:Addgene_231002)
