[The description below was written by a language model from this plasmid's Addgene catalogue record and pLannotate feature annotations shown in this document.]
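Description:
pCS2+ HA-BEX1 is a mammalian expression plasmid built on the pCS2+ backbone for transient overexpression of human BEX1 carrying an N-terminal HA epitope tag. The sequenced construct is about 4.5 kb. It is maintained in E. coli through a high-copy ColE1/pUC-type origin and selected with ampicillin via the β-lactamase gene and its own promoter. An f1 phage origin is also present, along with leftover lac promoter/operator, lacI and lacZα fragments inherited from the parental cloning vector that have no role in expression of the insert.

Expression is driven by the simian cytomegalovirus IE94 enhancer/promoter, which on the circular map runs directly into an SP6 phage promoter and then the coding region. The annotation shows a 27 bp match to a 3xHA element, which corresponds to a single HA tag, immediately followed in frame by the BEX1 open reading frame of roughly 375 bp, inserted by Gibson assembly. An SV40 polyadenylation signal lies downstream to terminate and stabilise the transcript. The SP6 promoter upstream of the insert can also be used to make sense RNA by in vitro transcription, a standard feature of pCS2+, while T7 (partial) and T3 promoters sit downstream in the opposite orientation.

BEX1 is annotated as a signalling adapter linked to p75NTR/NGFR signalling, cell cycle progression and neuronal differentiation. The plasmid was deposited in connection with a study of the reductive stress response. The HA tag allows the overexpressed protein to be detected or immunoprecipitated with anti-HA antibodies after transfection into cultured mammalian cells.
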