Features (pLannotate 1.2.2; 16 found; start..end, strand, type, name):
     35..53      +  promoter       SP6 promoter: promoter for bacteriophage SP6 RNA polymerase
     97..123     +  CDS            3xHA (fragment): three tandem HA epitope tags
    124..498     +  CDS            BEX1: BEX1_HUMAN - Experimental evidence at protein level: Swiss-Prot protein existence level 1. Signaling adapter molecule involved in p75NTR/NGFR signaling. Plays a role in cell cycle progression and neuronal differentiation. Inhibits neuronal differentiation in response to nerve growth factor (NGF). May act as a link between the cell cycle and neurotrophic factor signaling, possibly by functioning as an upstream modulator of receptor signaling, coordinating biological responses to external signals with internal cellular states (By similarity). From Homo sapiens (Human).
    509..526     -  promoter       T7 promoter (fragment): promoter for bacteriophage T7 RNA polymerase
    531..665     -  polyA_signal   SV40 poly(A) signal: SV40 polyadenylation signal
    778..796     -  promoter       T3 promoter: promoter for bacteriophage T3 RNA polymerase
    841..857     -  protein_bind   lac operator: The lac repressor binds to the lac operator to inhibit transcription in E. coli. This inhibition can be relieved by adding lactose or isopropyl-β-D-thiogalactopyranoside (IPTG). lac repressor encoded by lacI
    865..895     -  promoter       lac promoter: promoter for the E. coli lac operon
    910..931     -  protein_bind   CAP binding site: CAP binding activates transcription in the presence of cAMP. E. coli catabolite activator protein
    944..1036    -  CDS            lacI (fragment): lac repressor; lacI; The lac repressor binds to the lac operator to inhibit transcription in E. coli. This inhibition can be relieved by adding lactose or isopropyl-β-D-thiogalactopyranoside (IPTG).
   1219..1807    -  rep_origin     ori: high-copy-number ColE1/pMB1/pBR322/pUC origin of replication
   1978..2838    -  CDS            AmpR: β-lactamase; bla; confers resistance to ampicillin, carbenicillin, and related antibiotics
   2839..2943    -  promoter       AmpR promoter: bla
   2996..3424    -  rep_origin     f1 ori (sequence partly withheld): f1 bacteriophage origin of replication; arrow indicates direction of (+) strand synthesis
   3429..3495    -  CDS            lacZα (fragment): LacZα fragment of β-galactosidase; lacZ fragment
   3502..4479    +  promoter       CMV IE94 promoter: enhancer/promoter region of simian cytomegalovirus major immediate early transcription unit IE94
>Addgene plasmid #231002 | pCS2+ HA-BEX1 | addgene full sequence | sequence record 458978 | Addgene NGS Result
CGCCATTCTGCCTGGGGACGTCGGAGCAAGCTTGATTTAGGTGACACTATAGAATACAAGCTACTTGTTC
TTTTTGCAGGATCCGCCACCATGGGCTACCCATACGATGTTCCAGATTACGCTATGGAGTCCAAAGAGAA
ACGAGCAGTAAACAGTCTCAGCATGGAAAATGCCAACCAAGAAAATGAAGAAAAGGAGCAAGTTGCTAAT
AAAGGGGAGCCCTTGGCCCTCCCTTTGGATGCTGGTGAATACTGTGTGCCTAGAGGAAATCGTAGGCGGT
TCCGCGTTAGGCAGCCCATCCTGCAGTATAGATGGGATATGATGCATAGGCTTGGAGAACCACAGGCAAG
GATGAGAGAAGAGAATATGGAAAGGATTGGGGAGGAGGTGAGACAGCTGATGGAAAAGCTGAGGGAAAAG
CAGTTGAGTCATAGTCTGCGGGCAGTCAGCACTGACCCCCCTCACCATGACCATCATGATGAGTTTTGCC
TTATGCCCTGATCTAGAACTATAGTGAGTCGTATTACGTAGATCCAGACATGATAAGATACATTGATGAG
TTTGGACAAACCACAACTAGAATGCAGTGAAAAAAATGCTTTATTTGTGAAATTTGTGATGCTATTGCTT
TATTTGTAACCATTATAAGCTGCAATAAACAAGTTAACAACAACAATTGCATTCATTTTATGTTTCAGGT
TCAGGGGGAGGTGTGGGAGGTTTTTTAATTCGCGGCCGCGGCGCCAATGCATTGGGCCCGGTACCCAGCT
TTTGTTCCCTTTAGTGAGGGTTAATTGCGCGCTTGGCGTAATCATGGTCATAGCTGTTTCCTGTGTGAAA
TTGTTATCCGCTCACAATTCCACACAACATACGAGCCGGGAGCATAAAGTGTAAAGCCTGGGGTGCCTAA
TGAGTGAGCTAACTCACATTAATTGCGTTGCGCTCACTGCCCGCTTTCCAGTCGGGAAACCTGTCGTGCC
AGCTGCATTAATGAATCGGCCAACGCGCGGGGAGAGGCGGTTTGCGTATTGGGCGCTCTTCCGCTTCCTC
GCTCACTGACTCGCTGCGCTCGGTCGTTCGGCTGCGGCGAGCGGTATCAGCTCACTCAAAGGCGGTAATA
CGGTTATCCACAGAATCAGGGGATAACGCAGGAAAGAACATGTGAGCAAAAGGCCAGCAAAAGGCCAGGA
ACCGTAAAAAGGCCGCGTTGCTGGCGTTTTTCCATAGGCTCCGCCCCCCTGACGAGCATCACAAAAATCG
ACGCTCAAGTCAGAGGTGGCGAAACCCGACAGGACTATAAAGATACCAGGCGTTTCCCCCTGGAAGCTCC
CTCGTGCGCTCTCCTGTTCCGACCCTGCCGCTTACCGGATACCTGTCCGCCTTTCTCCCTTCGGGAAGCG
TGGCGCTTTCTCATAGCTCACGCTGTAGGTATCTCAGTTCGGTGTAGGTCGTTCGCTCCAAGCTGGGCTG
TGTGCACGAACCCCCCGTTCAGCCCGACCGCTGCGCCTTATCCGGTAACTATCGTCTTGAGTCCAACCCG
GTAAGACACGACTTATCGCCACTGGCAGCAGCCACTGGTAACAGGATTAGCAGAGCGAGGTATGTAGGCG
GTGCTACAGAGTTCTTGAAGTGGTGGCCTAACTACGGCTACACTAGAAGAACAGTATTTGGTATCTGCGC
TCTGCTGAAGCCAGTTACCTTCGGAAAAAGAGTTGGTAGCTCTTGATCCGGCAAACAAACCACCGCTGGT
AGCGGTGGTTTTTTTGTTTGCAAGCAGCAGATTACGCGCAGAAAAAAAGGATCTCAAGAAGATCCTTTGA
TCTTTTCTACGGGGTCTGACGCTCAGTGGAACGAAAACTCACGTTAAGGGATTTTGGTCATGAGATTATC
AAAAAGGATCTTCACCTAGATCCTTTTAAATTAAAAATGAAGTTTTAAATCAATCTAAAGTATATATGAG
TAAACTTGGTCTGACAGTTACCAATGCTTAATCAGTGAGGCACCTATCTCAGCGATCTGTCTATTTCGTT
CATCCATAGTTGCCTGACTCCCCGTCGTGTAGATAACTACGATACGGGAGGGCTTACCATCTGGCCCCAG
TGCTGCAATGATACCGCGAGACCCACGCTCACCGGCTCCAGATTTATCAGCAATAAACCAGCCAGCCGGA
AGGGCCGAGCGCAGAAGTGGTCCTGCAACTTTATCCGCCTCCATCCAGTCTATTAATTGTTGCCGGGAAG
CTAGAGTAAGTAGTTCGCCAGTTAATAGTTTGCGCAACGTTGTTGCCATTGCTACAGGCATCGTGGTGTC
ACGCTCGTCGTTTGGTATGGCTTCATTCAGCTCCGGTTCCCAACGATCAAGGCGAGTTACATGATCCCCC
ATGTTGTGCAAAAAAGCGGTTAGCTCCTTCGGTCCTCCGATCGTTGTCAGAAGTAAGTTGGCCGCAGTGT
TATCACTCATGGTTATGGCAGCACTGCATAATTCTCTTACTGTCATGCCATCCGTAAGATGCTTTTCTGT
GACTGGTGAGTACTCAACCAAGTCATTCTGAGAATAGTGTATGCGGCGACCGAGTTGCTCTTGCCCGGCG
TCAATACGGGATAATACCGCGCCACATAGCAGAACTTTAAAAGTGCTCATCATTGGAAAACGTTCTTCGG
GGCGAAAACTCTCAAGGATCTTACCGCTGTTGAGATCCAGTTCGATGTAACCCACTCGTGCACCCAACTG
ATCTTCAGCATCTTTTACTTTCACCAGCGTTTCTGGGTGAGCAAAAACAGGAAGGCAAAATGCCGCAAAA
AAGGGAATAAGGGCGACACGGAAATGTTGAATACTCATACTCTTCCTTTTTCAATATTATTGAAGCATTT
ATCAGGGTTATTGTCTCATGAGCGGATACATATTTGAATGTATTTAGAAAAATAAACAAATAGGGGTTCC
GCGCACATTTCCCCGAAAAGTGCCACCTAAATTGTAAGCGTTAATATTTTGTTAAAATTCGCGTTAAATT
TTTGTTAAATCAGCTCATTTTTTAACCAATAGGCCGAAATCGGCAAAATCCCTTATAAATCAAAAGAATA
GACCGAGATAGGGT
[37 nt withheld, positions 3095-3131]
AAAGAACGTGGACTCCAACGTCAAAGG
[49 nt withheld, positions 3159-3207]
T
[91 nt withheld, positions 3209-3299]
G
[124 nt withheld, positions 3301-3424]
CCCATTCGCCATTCAGGCTGCGCAACTGTTGGGAAGGGCGATCGGTGCGGGCCTCTTCGCTATTACGCCA
GTCGACCGCCAATTCAATATGGCGTATATGGACTCATGCCAATTCAATATGGTGGATCTGGACCTGTGCC
AATTCAATATGGCGTATATGGACTCGTGCCAATTCAATATGGTGGATCTGGACCCCAGCCAATTCAATAT
GGCGGACTTGGCACCATGCCAATTCAATATGGCGGACCTGGCACTGTGCCAACTGGGGAGGGGTCTACTT
GGCACGGTGCCAAGTTTGAGGAGGGGTCTTGGCCCTGTGCCAAGTCCGCCATATTGAATTGGCATGGTGC
CAATAATGGCGGCCATATTGGCTATATGCCAGGATCAATATATAGGCAATATCCAATATGGCCCTATGCC
AATATGGCTATTGGCCAGGTTCAATACTATGTATTGGCCCTATGCCATATAGTATTCCATATATGGGTTT
TCCTATTGACGTAGATAGCCCCTCCCAATGGGCGGTCCCATATACCATATATGGGGCTTCCTAATACCGC
CCATAGCCACTCCCCCATTGACGTCAATGGTCTCTATATATGGTCTTTCCTATTGACGTCATATGGGCGG
TCCTATTGACGTATATGGCGCCTCCCCCATTGACGTCAATTACGGTAAATGGCCCGCCTGGCTCAATGCC
CATTGACGTCAATAGGACCACCCACCATTGACGTCAATGGGATGGCTCATTGCCCATTCATATCCGTTCT
CACGCCCCCTATTGACGTCAATGACGGTAAATGGCCCACTTGGCAGTACATCAATATCTATTAATAGTAA
CTTGGCAAGTACATTACTATTGGAAGTACGCCAGGGTACATTGGCAGTACTCCCATTGACGTCAATGGCG
GTAAATGGCCCGCGATGGCTGCCAAGTACATCCCCATTGACGTCAATGGGGAGGGGCAATGACGCAAATG
GGCGTTCCATTGACGTAAATGGGCGGTAGGCGTGCCTAATGGGAGGTCTATATAAGCAATGCTCGTTTAG
GGAAC
