>Addgene plasmid #231002 | pCS2+ HA-BEX1 | depositor partial sequence | sequence record 454104 | human BEX1
ATGGAGTCCAAAGAGAAACGAGCAGTAAACAGTCTCAGCATGGAAAATGCCAACCAAGAAAATGAAGAAA
AGGAGCAAGTTGCTAATAAAGGGGAGCCCTTGGCCCTCCCTTTGGATGCTGGTGAATACTGTGTGCCTAG
AGGAAATCGTAGGCGGTTCCGCGTTAGGCAGCCCATCCTGCAGTATAGATGGGATATGATGCATAGGCTT
GGAGAACCACAGGCAAGGATGAGAGAAGAGAATATGGAAAGGATTGGGGAGGAGGTGAGACAGCTGATGG
AAAAGCTGAGGGAAAAGCAGTTGAGTCATAGTCTGCGGGCAGTCAGCACTGACCCCCCTCACCATGACCA
TCATGATGAGTTTTGCCTTATGCCCTGA
